>Addgene plasmid #192722 | pDONR221-get1 | addgene full sequence | sequence record 377324 | Addgene NGS Result
CTTTCCTGCGTTATCCCCTGATTCTGTGGATAACCGTATTACCGCCTTTGAGTGAGCTGATACCGCTCGC
CGCAGCCGAACGACCGAGCGCAGCGAGTCAGTGAGCGAGGAAGCGGAAGAGCGCCCAATACGCAAACCGC
CTCTCCCCGCGCGTTGGCCGATTCATTAATGCAGCTGGCACGACAGGTTTCCCGACTGGAAAGCGGGCAG
TGAGCGCAACGCAATTAATACGCGTACCGCTAGCCAGGAAGAGTTTGTAGAAACGCAAAAAGGCCATCCG
TCAGGATGGCCTTCTGCTTAGTTTGATGCCTGGCAGTTTATGGCGGGCGTCCTGCCCGCCACCCTCCGGG
CCGTTGCTTCACAACGTTCAAATCCGCTCCCGGCGGATTTGTCCTACTCAGGAGAGCGTTCACCGACAAA
CAACAGATAAAACGAAAGGCCCAGTCTTCCGACTGAGCCTTTCGTTTTATTTGATGCCTGGCAGTTCCCT
ACTCTCGCGTTAACGCTAGCATGGATGTTTTCCCAGTCACGACGTTGTAAAACGACGGCCAGTCTTAAGC
TCGGGCCCCAAATAATGATTTTATTTTGACTGATAGTGACCTGTTCGTTGCAACAAATTGATGAGCAATG
CTTTTTTATAATGCCAACTTTGTACAAAAAAGCAGGCTTCGAAGGAGATACCACCATGGCTGCCGGGTTT
AACTGGTTTCTTGTACTGAGCTCTGTGTTTCTGTGCAACCTCGTCAAAACATTCCTGCCATCCATTTCTT
CATTTTTGTCAAAGATCTTCCATAAAGATGCAGATCAGGAGATGGAGATGAGGACTGAGATCCAGAACAT
GAAGATGGAACTGTCAACCATCAGCATGATGGACGAGTTTGCCAGATATGCTAGACTGGAACGCAAGATC
AACAAGATGACTGATCAACTCAAAACTCTAGTTAAATCCAGAACAGCACAGCAAGCAAAAATGAAGTGGA
TTGTAAATATAGCATTTTACATTCTTCAGGCAGCCCTCATGATCTCGCTCATACTGAAGTATTATGCAGA
CCCTGTCACAGTAGTGCCCAGTAAATGGATCGCTCCATTAGAGAGACTGGTCGCCTTTCCTTCTGGAGTT
GCAGGTGGTGTTGGAATCACATGCTGGCTTGTTGTATGTAACAAAGTGGTGGCCCTCATTCTACAAGCTG
TCAGTTAAGACCCAGCTTTCTTGTACAAAGTTGGCATTATAAGAAAGCATTGCTTATCAATTTGTTGCAA
CGAACAGGTCACTATCAGTCAAAATAAAATCATTATTTGCCATCCAGCTGATATCCCCTATAGTGAGTCG
TATTACATGGTCATAGCTGTTTCCTGGCAGCTCTGGCCCGTGTCTCAAAATCTCTGATGTTACATTGCAC
AAGATAAAAATATATCATCATGAACAATAAAACTGTCTGCTTACATAAACAGTAATACAAGGGGTGTTAT
GAGCCATATTCAACGGGAAACGTCGAGGCCGCGATTAAATTCCAACATGGATGCTGATTTATATGGGTAT
AAATGGGCTCGCGATAATGTCGGGCAATCAGGTGCGACAATCTATCGCTTGTATGGGAAGCCCGATGCGC
CAGAGTTGTTTCTGAAACATGGCAAAGGTAGCGTTGCCAATGATGTTACAGATGAGATGGTCAGACTAAA
CTGGCTGACGGAATTTATGCCTCTTCCGACCATCAAGCATTTTATCCGTACTCCTGATGATGCATGGTTA
CTCACCACTGCGATCCCCGGAAAAACAGCATTCCAGGTATTAGAAGAATATCCTGATTCAGGTGAAAATA
TTGTTGATGCGCTGGCAGTGTTCCTGCGCCGGTTGCATTCGATTCCTGTTTGTAATTGTCCTTTTAACAG
CGATCGCGTATTTCGTCTCGCTCAGGCGCAATCACGAATGAATAACGGTTTGGTTGATGCGAGTGATTTT
GATGACGAGCGTAATGGCTGGCCTGTTGAACAAGTCTGGAAAGAAATGCATAAACTTTTGCCATTCTCAC
CGGATTCAGTCGTCACTCATGGTGATTTCTCACTTGATAACCTTATTTTTGACGAGGGGAAATTAATAGG
TTGTATTGATGTTGGACGAGTCGGAATCGCAGACCGATACCAGGATCTTGCCATCCTATGGAACTGCCTC
GGTGAGTTTTCTCCTTCATTACAGAAACGGCTTTTTCAAAAATATGGTATTGATAATCCTGATATGAATA
AATTGCAGTTTCATTTGATGCTCGATGAGTTTTTCTAATCAGAATTGGTTAATTGGTTGTAACACTGGCA
GAGCATTACGCTGACTTGACGGGACGGCGCAAGCTCATGACCAAAATCCCTTAACGTGAGTTACGCGTCG
TTCCACTGAGCGTCAGACCCCGTAGAAAAGATCAAAGGATCTTCTTGAGATCCTTTTTTTCTGCGCGTAA
TCTGCTGCTTGCAAACAAAAAAACCACCGCTACCAGCGGTGGTTTGTTTGCCGGATCAAGAGCTACCAAC
TCTTTTTCCGAAGGTAACTGGCTTCAGCAGAGCGCAGATACCAAATACTGTTCTTCTAGTGTAGCCGTAG
TTAGGCCACCACTTCAAGAACTCTGTAGCACCGCCTACATACCTCGCTCTGCTAATCCTGTTACCAGTGG
CTGCTGCCAGTGGCGATAAGTCGTGTCTTACCGGGTTGGACTCAAGACGATAGTTACCGGATAAGGCGCA
GCGGTCGGGCTGAACGGGGGGTTCGTGCACACAGCCCAGCTTGGAGCGAACGACCTACACCGAACTGAGA
TACCTACAGCGTGAGCTATGAGAAAGCGCCACGCTTCCCGAAGGGAGAAAGGCGGACAGGTATCCGGTAA
GCGGCAGGGTCGGAACAGGAGAGCGCACGAGGGAGCTTCCAGGGGGAAACGCCTGGTATCTTTATAGTCC
TGTCGGGTTTCGCCACCTCTGACTTGAGCGTCGATTTTTGTGATGCTCGTCAGGGGGGCGGAGCCTATGG
AAAAACGCCAGCAACGCGGCCTTTTTACGGTTCCTGGCCTTTTGCTGGCCTTTTGCTCACATGTT
Features (pLannotate 1.2.2; 10 found; start..end, strand, type, name):
    121..213     +  CDS            lacI (fragment): lac repressor; lacI; The lac repressor binds to the lac operator to inhibit transcription in E. coli. This inhibition can be relieved by adding lactose or isopropyl-β-D-thiogalactopyranoside (IPTG).
    268..295     -  terminator     rrnB T2 terminator: transcription terminator T2 from the E. coli rrnB gene
    427..470     +  terminator     rrnB T1 terminator: Escherichia coli rrnB; transcription terminator T1 from the E. coli rrnB gene
    517..553     -  CDS            lacZα (fragment): LacZα fragment of β-galactosidase; lacZ fragment
    569..668     +  protein_bind   attL1: mutant version of attL; recombination site for the Gateway® LR reaction LR Clonase™
    686..1195    +  CDS            get1: GET1_DANRE - Also known as wrb From Danio rerio (Zebrafish) (Brachydanio rerio).
   1200..1299    -  protein_bind   attL2: mutant version of attL; recombination site for the Gateway® LR reaction LR Clonase™
   1317..1335    -  promoter       T7 promoter: promoter for bacteriophage T7 RNA polymerase
   1469..2278    +  CDS            KanR: aminoglycoside phosphotransferase; aph(3')-Ia; confers resistance to kanamycin in bacteria or G418 (Geneticin®) in eukaryotes
   2425..3013    +  rep_origin     ori: high-copy-number ColE1/pMB1/pBR322/pUC origin of replication
