[The description below was written by a language model from this plasmid's Addgene catalogue record and pLannotate feature annotations shown in this document.]
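Description:
pDONR221-get1 is a Gateway entry clone built on the Invitrogen pDONR221 backbone, carrying the zebrafish (Danio rerio) get1 coding sequence, a gene also catalogued as wrb and described by the depositor as the homolog of human GET1. The plasmid is small, about 3.1 kb in the sequenced record, and is propagated in E. coli from a high-copy ColE1/pUC-type origin with selection through a kanamycin resistance gene (an aminoglycoside phosphotransferase).

The insert of roughly 0.5 kb sits between attL1 and attL2, the sites produced when an attB-flanked fragment is recombined into the donor vector. These sites allow directional transfer of the open reading frame into any attR-containing destination vector by an LR recombination reaction. The entry clone has no promoter driving the insert, so it is not an expression construct in itself. Expression elements, tags or reporters are supplied by whichever destination vector is chosen. The rrnB T1 and T2 transcription terminators lie upstream of the attL1 site, where they limit read-through transcription from the backbone into the cloned gene. A T7 promoter is annotated just outside attL2 on the opposite strand, pointing back toward the insert, and M13 forward and reverse priming sites are listed for sequencing across it. The short lacI and lacZα matches in the feature table are only fragments and are not expected to be functional.

The record gives the purpose simply as a Gateway entry vector encoding zebrafish get1, making it a shuttle source of the cDNA for building downstream expression constructs. It does not specify particular applications.
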