Addgene plasmid #192722: pDONR221-get1
Purpose: Gateway entry vector encoding zebrafish get1
Depositing lab: Summer Thyme. Depositing organization: University of Alabama at Birmingham.
Backbone
  Vector backbone: pDONR221
  Backbone manufacturer: Invitrogen
  Vector type: Gateway Entry Vector
Growth in bacteria
  Bacterial resistance: Kanamycin, 50 μg/mL
  Growth temperature: 37°C
  Growth strain: DH5alpha
  Copy number: High Copy
Gene/Insert
  Gene/Insert name: get1
  Species: D. rerio (zebrafish)
  Insert size (bp): 513
  Entrez Gene: wrb (a.k.a. pwi, MGC101856, wu:ft06h05, zgc:101856)
  Promoter: None
  Cloning method: Gateway Cloning
  Sequencing primers: 5′ M13 forward; 3′ M13 reverse
Terms and licenses: Academic/Nonprofit Terms; Industry Terms: Not Available to Industry
Depositor comments: cDNA encodes NP_001003413.1; homolog of human GET1
How to cite: pDONR221-get1 was a gift from Summer Thyme (Addgene plasmid # 192722 ; http://n2t.net/addgene:192722 ; RRID:Addgene_192722)
